Addgene plasmid #142141: TFORF0003
Purpose: Lentiviral vector for overexpressing transcription factor ORFs with unique 24-bp barcodes. Barcodes facilitate identification of transcription factors in pooled screens.
Depositing lab: Feng Zhang. Depositing organization: Broad Institute. Publication: A transcription factor atlas of directed differentiation. Joung J, Ma S, Tay T, Geiger-Schuller KR, Kirchgatterer PC, Verdine VK, Guo B, Arias-Garcia MA, Allen WE, Singh A, Kuksenko O, Abudayyeh OO, Gootenberg JS, Fu Z, Macrae RK, Buenrostro JD, Regev A, Zhang F. Cell. 2023 Jan 5;186(1):209-229.e26. doi: 10.1016/j.cell.2022.11.026. PubMed 36608654.
Backbone
  Vector backbone: pLX_TRC317
  Backbone manufacturer: Broad Institute Genetic Perturbation Platform
  Backbone size w/o insert (bp): 8264
  Vector type: Mammalian Expression, Lentiviral
  Selectable markers: Puromycin
Growth in bacteria
  Bacterial resistance: Ampicillin, 100 μg/mL
  Growth temperature: 37°C
  Growth strain: NEB Stable
  Copy number: High Copy
Gene/Insert
  Gene/Insert name: HIF3A
  Species: H. sapiens (human)
  Insert size (bp): 2105
  Entrez Gene: HIF3A (a.k.a. HIF-3A, HIF3-alpha-1, IPAS, MOP7, PASD7, bHLHe17)
  Promoter: EF1a
  Cloning method: Unknown
  Sequencing primers: 5′ GGGTGGAGACTGAAGTTAGGCCAG; 3′ CACATAGCGTAAAAGGAGCAACATAG
Terms and licenses: Academic/Nonprofit Terms; Industry Terms: Not Available to Industry
Depositor comments: NM_152794,ENST00000300862 . The transcription factor ORF portion of this plasmid was synthesized by Genewiz. Please test multiple small colonies in case of plasmid recombination. To make this collection available in a timely manner, a portion of this collection was not fully sequenced by Addgene. If an Addgene verified full plasmid sequence is not available, please contact us prior to placing an order to request the full sequence.
How to cite: TFORF0003 was a gift from Feng Zhang (Addgene plasmid # 142141 ; http://n2t.net/addgene:142141 ; RRID:Addgene_142141)
