[The description below was written by a language model from this plasmid's Addgene catalogue record and pLannotate feature annotations shown in this document.]
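Description:
TFORF0003 is a lentiviral mammalian expression plasmid built on the pLX_TRC317 backbone and carrying the human transcription factor HIF3A as a synthesized open reading frame. It belongs to a barcoded transcription factor ORF collection in which each clone carries a unique 24-bp barcode, so that the overexpressed factor can be identified by sequencing in pooled screens. The barcode is not annotated in the feature table, so its exact position is not given by the record. In bacteria the plasmid is maintained through a high-copy ColE1/pUC-type origin and ampicillin resistance (bla), and an f1 origin is also present. The depositor warns that recombination can occur, which is a common issue with LTR-containing plasmids.

The viral portion follows a third-generation, self-inactivating design. An RSV promoter drives a truncated HIV-1 5' LTR, followed by the Ψ packaging signal with a gag fragment, the Rev response element for Rev-dependent nuclear export of the genomic RNA, a cPPT/CTS element, and a ΔU3 3' LTR that disables LTR promoter activity after integration. Two expression units lie between the LTRs. An SV40 early promoter/origin region sits upstream of the puromycin N-acetyltransferase gene for selecting transduced cells, and the strong constitutive EF-1α promoter drives the HIF3A coding sequence. A WPRE downstream of the ORF enhances transcript stability and expression, and an SV40 polyadenylation signal lies beyond the 3' LTR. Short matches to U6, small t antigen and lac elements appear to be incidental fragments or backbone remnants. The construct is intended for stable HIF3A overexpression, individually or within pooled transcription factor screens such as directed differentiation studies.
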