Features (pLannotate 1.2.2; 31 found; start..end, strand, type, name):
      5..231     +  promoter       RSV promoter: Rous sarcoma virus enhancer/promoter
    232..412     +  LTR            5' LTR (truncated): truncated 5' long terminal repeat (LTR) from HIV-1
    459..584     +  misc_feature   HIV-1 Ψ: packaging signal of human immunodeficiency virus type 1
    568..931     +  CDS            HIV-1 gag (fragment): gag protein from human immunodeficiency virus 1; gag
   1077..1310    +  misc_feature   RRE: The Rev response element (RRE) of HIV-1 allows for Rev-dependent mRNA export from the nucleus to the cytoplasm.
   1687..1713    +  CDS            Rev (fragment): human immunodeficiency virus 1 (HIV-1) Rev protein; rev; enhances nuclear export of unspliced and incompletely spliced viral mRNAs
   1720..1743    +  promoter       SV40 promoter (fragment): SV40 early promoter
   1744..1815    +  promoter       SV40 promoter (fragment): SV40 enhancer and early promoter
   1839..1974    +  rep_origin     SV40 ori: SV40 origin of replication
   2020..2616    +  CDS            PuroR (fragment): puromycin N-acetyltransferase; pac from Streptomyces; confers resistance to puromycin
   2665..2782    +  misc_feature   cPPT/CTS: central polypurine tract and central termination sequence of HIV-1
   2847..2913    +  CDS            small t antigen (fragment): SV40 (simian virus 40) small t antigen
   2920..4098    +  promoter       EF-1α promoter: strong constitutive promoter for human elongation factor EF-1α
   4124..6115    +  CDS            HIF3A: HIF3A_HUMAN - Also known as BHLHE17, MOP7, PASD7. Experimental evidence at protein level: Swiss-Prot protein existence level 1. [Isoform 5]: Attenuates the ability of transcription factor HIF1A to bind to hypoxia-responsive elements (HRE) located within the enhancer/promoter of hypoxia-inducible target genes and hence inhibits HRE-driven transcriptional activation. From Homo sapiens (Human).
   6131..6184    +  promoter       U6 promoter (fragment): RNA polymerase III promoter for human U6 snRNA
   6226..6814    +  misc_feature   WPRE: woodchuck hepatitis virus posttranscriptional regulatory element
   6865..6884    +  misc_feature   cPPT/CTS (fragment): central polypurine tract and central termination sequence of HIV-1
   6886..7119    +  LTR            3' LTR (ΔU3): self-inactivating 3' long terminal repeat (LTR) from HIV-1
   7197..7318    +  polyA_signal   SV40 poly(A) signal: SV40 polyadenylation signal
   7358..7493    +  rep_origin     SV40 ori: SV40 origin of replication
   7514..7532    -  promoter       T7 promoter: promoter for bacteriophage T7 RNA polymerase
   7540..7695    +  CDS            lacZα (fragment): LacZα fragment of β-galactosidase; lacZ fragment
   7700..8128    +  rep_origin     f1 ori (sequence partly withheld): f1 bacteriophage origin of replication; arrow indicates direction of (+) strand synthesis
   8181..8285    +  promoter       AmpR promoter: bla
   8286..9146    +  CDS            AmpR: β-lactamase; bla; confers resistance to ampicillin, carbenicillin, and related antibiotics
   9317..9905    +  rep_origin     ori: high-copy-number ColE1/pMB1/pBR322/pUC origin of replication
  10088..10180   +  CDS            lacI (fragment): lac repressor; lacI; The lac repressor binds to the lac operator to inhibit transcription in E. coli. This inhibition can be relieved by adding lactose or isopropyl-β-D-thiogalactopyranoside (IPTG).
  10193..10214   +  protein_bind   CAP binding site: CAP binding activates transcription in the presence of cAMP. E. coli catabolite activator protein
  10229..10259   +  promoter       lac promoter: promoter for the E. coli lac operon
  10267..10283   +  protein_bind   lac operator: The lac repressor binds to the lac operator to inhibit transcription in E. coli. This inhibition can be relieved by adding lactose or isopropyl-β-D-thiogalactopyranoside (IPTG). lac repressor encoded by lacI
  10328..10346   +  promoter       T3 promoter: promoter for bacteriophage T3 RNA polymerase
>Addgene plasmid #142141 | TFORF0003 | addgene full sequence | sequence record 397655 | Addgene NGS Result
TTAATGTAGTCTTATGCAATACTCTTGTAGTCTTGCAACATGGTAACGATGAGTTAGCAACATGCCTTAC
AAGGAGAGAAAAAGCACCGTGCATGCCGATTGGTGGAAGTAAGGTGGTACGATCGTGCCTTATTAGGAAG
GCAACAGACGGGTCTGACATGGATTGGACGAACCACTGAATTGCCGCATTGCAGAGATATTGTATTTAAG
TGCCTAGCTCGATACATAAACGGGTCTCTCTGGTTAGACCAGATCTGAGCCTGGGAGCTCTCTGGCTAAC
TAGGGAACCCACTGCTTAAGCCTCAATAAAGCTTGCCTTGAGTGCTTCAAGTAGTGTGTGCCCGTCTGTT
GTGTGACTCTGGTAACTAGAGATCCCTCAGACCCTTTTAGTCAGTGTGGAAAATCTCTAGCAGTGGCGCC
CGAACAGGGACTTGAAAGCGAAAGGGAAACCAGAGGAGCTCTCTCGACGCAGGACTCGGCTTGCTGAAGC
GCGCACGGCAAGAGGCGAGGGGCGGCGACTGGTGAGTACGCCAAAAATTTTGACTAGCGGAGGCTAGAAG
GAGAGAGATGGGTGCGAGAGCGTCAGTATTAAGCGGGGGAGAATTAGATCGCGATGGGAAAAAATTCGGT
TAAGGCCAGGGGGAAAGAAAAAATATAAATTAAAACATATAGTATGGGCAAGCAGGGAGCTAGAACGATT
CGCAGTTAATCCTGGCCTGTTAGAAACATCAGAAGGCTGTAGACAAATACTGGGACAGCTACAACCATCC
CTTCAGACAGGATCAGAAGAACTTAGATCATTATATAATACAGTAGCAACCCTCTATTGTGTGCATCAAA
GGATAGAGATAAAAGACACCAAGGAAGCTTTAGACAAGATAGAGGAAGAGCAAAACAAAAGTAAGACCAC
CGCACAGCAAGCGGCCGCTGATCTTCAGACCTGGAGGAGGAGATATGAGGGACAATTGGAGAAGTGAATT
ATATAAATATAAAGTAGTAAAAATTGAACCATTAGGAGTAGCACCCACCAAGGCAAAGAGAAGAGTGGTG
CAGAGAGAAAAAAGAGCAGTGGGAATAGGAGCTTTGTTCCTTGGGTTCTTGGGAGCAGCAGGAAGCACTA
TGGGCGCAGCGTCAATGACGCTGACGGTACAGGCCAGACAATTATTGTCTGGTATAGTGCAGCAGCAGAA
CAATTTGCTGAGGGCTATTGAGGCGCAACAGCATCTGTTGCAACTCACAGTCTGGGGCATCAAGCAGCTC
CAGGCAAGAATCCTGGCTGTGGAAAGATACCTAAAGGATCAACAGCTCCTGGGGATTTGGGGTTGCTCTG
GAAAACTCATTTGCACCACTGCTGTGCCTTGGAATGCTAGTTGGAGTAATAAATCTCTGGAACAGATTTG
GAATCACACGACCTGGATGGAGTGGGACAGAGAAATTAACAATTACACAAGCTTAATACACTCCTTAATT
GAAGAATCGCAAAACCAGCAAGAAAAGAATGAACAAGAATTATTGGAATTAGATAAATGGGCAAGTTTGT
GGAATTGGTTTAACATAACAAATTGGCTGTGGTATATAAAATTATTCATAATGATAGTAGGAGGCTTGGT
AGGTTTAAGAATAGTTTTTGCTGTACTTTCTATAGTGAATAGAGTTAGGCAGGGATATTCACCATTATCG
TTTCAGACCCACCTCCCAACCCCGAGGGGACCCATGCATTGCATCTCAATTAGTCAGCAACCAGGTGTGG
AAAGTCCCCAGGCTCCCCAGCAGGCAGAAGTATGCAAAGCATGCGTCTCAATTAGTCAGCAACCATAGTC
CCGCCCCTAACTCCGCCCATCCCGCCCCTAACTCCGCCCAGTTCCGCCCATTCTCCGCCCCATGGCTGAC
TAATTTTTTTTATTTATGCAGAGGCCGAGGCCGCCTCGGCCTCTGAGCTATTCCAGAAGTAGTGAGGAGG
CTTTTTTGGAGGCCTAGGCTTTTGCAAAAAGCTTTCTAGAGGTACCACCGGAGCTTACCATGACCGAGTA
CAAGCCCACGGTGCGCCTCGCCACCCGCGACGACGTCCCCAGGGCCGTACGCACCCTCGCCGCCGCGTTC
GCCGACTACCCCGCCACGCGCCACACCGTCGATCCGGACCGCCACATCGAGCGGGTCACCGAGCTGCAAG
AACTCTTCCTCACGCGCGTCGGGCTCGACATCGGCAAGGTGTGGGTCGCGGACGACGGCGCCGCCGTGGC
GGTCTGGACCACGCCGGAGAGCGTCGAAGCGGGGGCGGTGTTCGCCGAGATCGGCCCGCGCATGGCCGAG
TTGAGCGGTTCCCGGCTGGCCGCGCAGCAACAGATGGAAGGCCTCCTGGCGCCGCACCGGCCCAAGGAGC
CCGCGTGGTTCCTGGCCACCGTCGGCGTCTCGCCCGACCACCAGGGCAAGGGTCTGGGCAGCGCCGTCGT
GCTCCCCGGAGTGGAGGCGGCCGAGCGCGCCGGGGTGCCCGCCTTCCTGGAGACCTCCGCGCCCCGCAAC
CTCCCCTTCTACGAGCGGCTCGGCTTCACCGTCACCGCCGACGTCGAGGTGCCCGAAGGACCGCGCACCT
GGTGCATGACCCGCAAGCCCGGTGCCAGTTAACGAATTCTAGATCTTGAGACAAATGGCAGTATTCATCC
ACAATTTTAAAAGAAAAGGGGGGATTGGGGGGTACAGTGCAGGGGAAAGAATAGTAGACATAATAGCAAC
AGACATACAAACTAAAGAATTACAAAAACAAATTACAAAAATTCAAAATTTTCGGGTTTATTACAGGGAC
AGCAGAGATCCACTTTGGCGCCGGCTCGAGGCCTGCAGGTGCAAAGATGGATAAAGTTTTAAACAGAGAG
GAATCTTTGCAGCTAATGGACCTTCTAGGTCTTGAAAGGAGTGGGAATTGGCTCCGGTGCCCGTCAGTGG
GCAGAGCGCACATCGCCCACAGTCCCCGAGAAGTTGGGGGGAGGGGTCGGCAATTGAACCGGTGCCTAGA
GAAGGTGGCGCGGGGTAAACTGGGAAAGTGATGTCGTGTACTGGCTCCGCCTTTTTCCCGAGGGTGGGGG
AGAACCGTATATAAGTGCAGTAGTCGCCGTGAACGTTCTTTTTCGCAACGGGTTTGCCGCCAGAACACAG
GTAAGTGCCGTGTGTGGTTCCCGCGGGCCTGGCCTCTTTACGGGTTATGGCCCTTGCGTGCCTTGAATTA
CTTCCACCTGGCTGCAGTACGTGATTCTTGATCCCGAGCTTCGGGTTGGAAGTGGGTGGGAGAGTTCGAG
GCCTTGCGCTTAAGGAGCCCCTTCGCCTCGTGCTTGAGTTGAGGCCTGGCCTGGGCGCTGGGGCCGCCGC
GTGCGAATCTGGTGGCACCTTCGCGCCTGTCTCGCTGCTTTCGATAAGTCTCTAGCCATTTAAAATTTTT
GATGACCTGCTGCGACGCTTTTTTTCTGGCAAGATAGTCTTGTAAATGCGGGCCAAGATCTGCACACTGG
TATTTCGGTTTTTGGGGCCGCGGGCGGCGACGGGGCCCGTGCGTCCCAGCGCACATGTTCGGCGAGGCGG
GGCCTGCGAGCGCGGCCACCGAGAATCGGACGGGGGTAGTCTCAAGCTGGCCGGCCTGCTCTGGTGCCTG
GCCTCGCGCCGCCGTGTATCGCCCCGCCCTGGGCGGCAAGGCTGGCCCGGTCGGCACCAGTTGCGTGAGC
GGAAAGATGGCCGCTTCCCGGCCCTGCTGCAGGGAGCTCAAAATGGAGGACGCGGCGCTCGGGAGAGCGG
GCGGGTGAGTCACCCACACAAAGGAAAAGGGCCTTTCCGTCCTCAGCCGTCGCTTCATGTGACTCCACGG
AGTACCGGGCGCCGTCCAGGCACCTCGATTAGTTCTCGAGCTTTTGGAGTACGTCGTCTTTAGGTTGGGG
GGAGGGGTTTTATGCGATGGAGTTTCCCCACACTGAGTGGGTGGAGACTGAAGTTAGGCCAGCTTGGCAC
TTGATGTAATTCTCCTTGGAATTTGCCCTTTTTGAGTTTGGATCTTGGTTCATTCTCAAGCCTCAGACAG
TGGTTCAAAGTTTTTTTCTTCCATTTCAGGTGTCGTGAGGCTAGCACCGCCACCATGGACTGGCAAGACC
ACAGGTCGACCACGGAGCTGCGCAAGGAAAAGTCCCGGGATGCGGCCCGCAGCCGGCGCAGCCAGGAGAC
CGAGGTGCTGTACCAGCTGGCTCACACGCTGCCCTTCGCCCGCGGCGTCAGCGCCCACCTGGACAAGGCC
TCTATCATGCGCCTCACCATCAGCTACCTGCGCATGCACCGCCTCTGCGCCGCAGGGGAGTGGAACCAGG
TGGGAGCAGGGGGAGAACCACTGGATGCCTGCTACCTGAAGGCCCTGGAGGGCTTCGTCATGGTGCTCAC
CGCCGAGGGAGACATGGCTTACCTGTCGGAGAATGTCAGCAAACACCTGGGCCTCAGTCAGCTGGAGCTC
ATTGGACACAGCATCTTTGATTTCATCCACCCCTGTGACCAAGAGGAGCTTCAGGACGCCCTGACCCCCC
AGCAGACCCTGTCCAGGAGGAAGGTGGAGGCCCCCACGGAGCGGTGCTTCTCCTTGCGCATGAAGAGTAC
ACTCACCAGCCGCGGGCGCACCCTCAACCTCAAGGCGGCCACCTGGAAGGTGCTGAACTGCTCTGGACAT
ATGAGGGCCTACAAGCCACCTGCGCAGACTTCTCCAGCTGGGAGCCCTGACTCAGAGCCCCCGCTGCAGT
GCCTGGTGCTCATCTGCGAAGCCATCCCCCACCCAGGCAGCCTGGAGCCCCCACTGGGCCGAGGGGCCTT
CCTCAGCCGCCACAGCCTGGACATGAAGTTCACCTACTGTGACGACAGGATTGCAGAAGTGGCTGGCTAT
AGTCCCGATGACCTGATCGGCTGTTCCGCCTACGAGTACATCCACGCGCTGGACTCCGATGCGGTCAGCA
AGAGCATCCACACCTTGCTGAGCAAGGGCCAGGCAGTAACAGGGCAGTATCGCTTCCTGGCCCGGAGTGG
TGGCTACCTGTGGACCCAGACCCAGGCCACAGTGGTGTCAGGGGGACGGGGCCCCCAGTCGGAGAGTATC
GTCTGTGTCCATTTTTTAATCAGCCAGGTGGAAGAGACCGGAGTGGTGCTGTCCCTGGAGCAAACGGAGC
AACACTCTCGCAGACCCATTCAGCGGGGCGCCCCCTCTCAGAAGGACACCCCTAACCCTGGGGACAGCCT
TGACACCCCTGGCCCCCGGATCCTTGCCTTCCTGCACCCGCCTTCCCTGAGCGAGGCTGCCCTGGCCGCT
GACCCCCGCCGTTTCTGCAGCCCTGACCTCCGTCGCCTCCTGGGACCCATCCTGGATGGGGCTTCAGTAG
CAGCCACTCCCAGCACCCCGCTGGCCACACGGCACCCCCAAAGTCCTCTTTCGGCTGATCTCCCAGATGA
ACTACCTGTGGGCACCGAGAATGTGCACAGACTCTTCACCTCCGGGAAAGACACTGAGGCAGTGGAGACA
GATTTAGATATAGCTCAGGATGCTGATGCTCTGGATTTGGAGATGCTGGCCCCCTACATCTCCATGGATG
ATGACTTCCAGCTCAACGCCAGCGAGCAGCTACCCAGGGCCTACCACAGACCTCTGGGGGCTGTCCCCCG
GCCCCGTGCTCGGAGCTTCCATGGCCTGTCACCTCCAGCCCTTGAGCCCTCCCTGCTACCCCGCTGGGGG
AGTGACCCCCGGCTGAGCTGCTCCAGCCCTTCCAGAGGGGACCCCTCAGCATCCTCTCCCATGGCTGGGG
CTCGGAAGAGGACCCTGGCCCAGAGCTCAGAGGACGAGGACGAGGGAGTGGAGCTGCTGGGAGTGAGACC
TCCCAAAAGGTCCCCCAGCCCAGAACACGAAAACTTTCTGCTCTTTCCTCTCAGCCTGAGTTTCCTTCTG
ACAGGAGGACCAGCCCCAGGGAGCCTGCAGGACCCCAGCACCCCACTCCTGAACCTGAATGAGCCCCTGG
GCCTGGGCCCCTCACTGCTCTCTCCGTACTCAGACGAGGACACTACCCAGCCCGGGGGCCCCTTCCAGCC
AAGGGCAGGCTCAGCCCAGGCTGACTAGTAATGAACTAGTCCGTAACTTGAAAGTATTTCGATTTCTTGG
CTTTATATATCTTGTGGAAAGGACGATTCAGACGTTTCGCGCCTGGAGCTACGCGTTAAGTCGACAATCA
ACCTCTGGATTACAAAATTTGTGAAAGATTGACTGGTATTCTTAACTATGTTGCTCCTTTTACGCTATGT
GGATACGCTGCTTTAATGCCTTTGTATCATGCTATTGCTTCCCGTATGGCTTTCATTTTCTCCTCCTTGT
ATAAATCCTGGTTGCTGTCTCTTTATGAGGAGTTGTGGCCCGTTGTCAGGCAACGTGGCGTGGTGTGCAC
TGTGTTTGCTGACGCAACCCCCACTGGTTGGGGCATTGCCACCACCTGTCAGCTCCTTTCCGGGACTTTC
GCTTTCCCCCTCCCTATTGCCACGGCGGAACTCATCGCCGCCTGCCTTGCCCGCTGCTGGACAGGGGCTC
GGCTGTTGGGCACTGACAATTCCGTGGTGTTGTCGGGGAAATCATCGTCCTTTCCTTGGCTGCTCGCCTG
TGTTGCCACCTGGATTCTGCGCGGGACGTCCTTCTGCTACGTCCCTTCGGCCCTCAATCCAGCGGACCTT
CCTTCCCGCGGCCTGCTGCCGGCTCTGCGGCCTCTTCCGCGTCTTCGCCTTCGCCCTCAGACGAGTCGGA
TCTCCCTTTGGGCCGCCTCCCCGCGTCGACTTTAAGACCAATGACTTACAAGGCAGCTGTAGATCTTAGC
CACTTTTTAAAAGAAAAGGGGGGACTGGAAGGGCTAATTCACTCCCAACGAAGACAAGATCTGCTTTTTG
CTTGTACTGGGTCTCTCTGGTTAGACCAGATCTGAGCCTGGGAGCTCTCTGGCTAACTAGGGAACCCACT
GCTTAAGCCTCAATAAAGCTTGCCTTGAGTGCTTCAAGTAGTGTGTGCCCGTCTGTTGTGTGACTCTGGT
AACTAGAGATCCCTCAGACCCTTTTAGTCAGTGTGGAAAATCTCTAGCAGTACGTATAGTAGTTCATGTC
ATCTTATTATTCAGTATTTATAACTTGCAAAGAAATGAATATCAGAGAGTGAGAGGAACTTGTTTATTGC
AGCTTATAATGGTTACAAATAAAGCAATAGCATCACAAATTTCACAAATAAAGCATTTTTTTCACTGCAT
TCTAGTTGTGGTTTGTCCAAACTCATCAATGTATCTTATCATGTCTGGCTCTAGCTATCCCGCCCCTAAC
TCCGCCCATCCCGCCCCTAACTCCGCCCAGTTCCGCCCATTCTCCGCCCCATGGCTGACTAATTTTTTTT
ATTTATGCAGAGGCCGAGGCCGCCTCGGCCTCTGAGCTATTCCAGAAGTAGTGAGGAGGCTTTTTTGGAG
GCCTAGGGACGTACCCAATTCGCCCTATAGTGAGTCGTATTACGCGCGCTCACTGGCCGTCGTTTTACAA
CGTCGTGACTGGGAAAACCCTGGCGTTACCCAACTTAATCGCCTTGCAGCACATCCCCCTTTCGCCAGCT
GGCGTAATAGCGAAGAGGCCCGCACCGATCGCCCTTCCCAACAGTTGCGCAGCCTGAATGGCGAATGGG
[124 nt withheld, positions 7700-7823]
C
[91 nt withheld, positions 7825-7915]
A
[49 nt withheld, positions 7917-7965]
CCTTTGACGTTGGAGTCCACGTTCTTT
[37 nt withheld, positions 7993-8029]
ACCCTATCTCGGTCTATTCTTTTGATTTATAAGGGATTTTGCCGATTTCGGCCTATTGGTTAAAAAATGA
GCTGATTTAACAAAAATTTAACGCGAATTTTAACAAAATATTAACGCTTACAATTTAGGTGGCACTTTTC
GGGGAAATGTGCGCGGAACCCCTATTTGTTTATTTTTCTAAATACATTCAAATATGTATCCGCTCATGAG
ACAATAACCCTGATAAATGCTTCAATAATATTGAAAAAGGAAGAGTATGAGTATTCAACATTTCCGTGTC
GCCCTTATTCCCTTTTTTGCGGCATTTTGCCTTCCTGTTTTTGCTCACCCAGAAACGCTGGTGAAAGTAA
AAGATGCTGAAGATCAGTTGGGTGCACGAGTGGGTTACATCGAACTGGATCTCAACAGCGGTAAGATCCT
TGAGAGTTTTCGCCCCGAAGAACGTTTTCCAATGATGAGCACTTTTAAAGTTCTGCTATGTGGCGCGGTA
TTATCCCGTATTGACGCCGGGCAAGAGCAACTCGGTCGCCGCATACACTATTCTCAGAATGACTTGGTTG
AGTACTCACCAGTCACAGAAAAGCATCTTACGGATGGCATGACAGTAAGAGAATTATGCAGTGCTGCCAT
AACCATGAGTGATAACACTGCGGCCAACTTACTTCTGACAACGATCGGAGGACCGAAGGAGCTAACCGCT
TTTTTGCACAACATGGGGGATCATGTAACTCGCCTTGATCGTTGGGAACCGGAGCTGAATGAAGCCATAC
CAAACGACGAGCGTGACACCACGATGCCTGTAGCAATGGCAACAACGTTGCGCAAACTATTAACTGGCGA
ACTACTTACTCTAGCTTCCCGGCAACAATTAATAGACTGGATGGAGGCGGATAAAGTTGCAGGACCACTT
CTGCGCTCGGCCCTTCCGGCTGGCTGGTTTATTGCTGATAAATCTGGAGCCGGTGAGCGTGGGTCTCGCG
GTATCATTGCAGCACTGGGGCCAGATGGTAAGCCCTCCCGTATCGTAGTTATCTACACGACGGGGAGTCA
GGCAACTATGGATGAACGAAATAGACAGATCGCTGAGATAGGTGCCTCACTGATTAAGCATTGGTAACTG
TCAGACCAAGTTTACTCATATATACTTTAGATTGATTTAAAACTTCATTTTTAATTTAAAAGGATCTAGG
TGAAGATCCTTTTTGATAATCTCATGACCAAAATCCCTTAACGTGAGTTTTCGTTCCACTGAGCGTCAGA
CCCCGTAGAAAAGATCAAAGGATCTTCTTGAGATCCTTTTTTTCTGCGCGTAATCTGCTGCTTGCAAACA
AAAAAACCACCGCTACCAGCGGTGGTTTGTTTGCCGGATCAAGAGCTACCAACTCTTTTTCCGAAGGTAA
CTGGCTTCAGCAGAGCGCAGATACCAAATACTGTTCTTCTAGTGTAGCCGTAGTTAGGCCACCACTTCAA
GAACTCTGTAGCACCGCCTACATACCTCGCTCTGCTAATCCTGTTACCAGTGGCTGCTGCCAGTGGCGAT
AAGTCGTGTCTTACCGGGTTGGACTCAAGACGATAGTTACCGGATAAGGCGCAGCGGTCGGGCTGAACGG
GGGGTTCGTGCACACAGCCCAGCTTGGAGCGAACGACCTACACCGAACTGAGATACCTACAGCGTGAGCT
ATGAGAAAGCGCCACGCTTCCCGAAGGGAGAAAGGCGGACAGGTATCCGGTAAGCGGCAGGGTCGGAACA
GGAGAGCGCACGAGGGAGCTTCCAGGGGGAAACGCCTGGTATCTTTATAGTCCTGTCGGGTTTCGCCACC
TCTGACTTGAGCGTCGATTTTTGTGATGCTCGTCAGGGGGGCGGAGCCTATGGAAAAACGCCAGCAACGC
GGCCTTTTTACGGTTCCTGGCCTTTTGCTGGCCTTTTGCTCACATGTTCTTTCCTGCGTTATCCCCTGAT
TCTGTGGATAACCGTATTACCGCCTTTGAGTGAGCTGATACCGCTCGCCGCAGCCGAACGACCGAGCGCA
GCGAGTCAGTGAGCGAGGAAGCGGAAGAGCGCCCAATACGCAAACCGCCTCTCCCCGCGCGTTGGCCGAT
TCATTAATGCAGCTGGCACGACAGGTTTCCCGACTGGAAAGCGGGCAGTGAGCGCAACGCAATTAATGTG
AGTTAGCTCACTCATTAGGCACCCCAGGCTTTACACTTTATGCTTCCGGCTCGTATGTTGTGTGGAATTG
TGAGCGGATAACAATTTCACACAGGAAACAGCTATGACCATGATTACGCCAAGCGCGCAATTAACCCTCA
CTAAAGGGAACAAAAGCTGGAGCTGCAAGC
