>Addgene plasmid #142141 | TFORF0003 | depositor partial sequence | sequence record 278561 | Insert
ACCGCCACCATGGACTGGCAAGACCACAGGTCGACCACGGAGCTGCGCAAGGAAAAGTCCCGGGATGCGG
CCCGCAGCCGGCGCAGCCAGGAGACCGAGGTGCTGTACCAGCTGGCTCACACGCTGCCCTTCGCCCGCGG
CGTCAGCGCCCACCTGGACAAGGCCTCTATCATGCGCCTCACCATCAGCTACCTGCGCATGCACCGCCTC
TGCGCCGCAGGGGAGTGGAACCAGGTGGGAGCAGGGGGAGAACCACTGGATGCCTGCTACCTGAAGGCCC
TGGAGGGCTTCGTCATGGTGCTCACCGCCGAGGGAGACATGGCTTACCTGTCGGAGAATGTCAGCAAACA
CCTGGGCCTCAGTCAGCTGGAGCTCATTGGACACAGCATCTTTGATTTCATCCACCCCTGTGACCAAGAG
GAGCTTCAGGACGCCCTGACCCCCCAGCAGACCCTGTCCAGGAGGAAGGTGGAGGCCCCCACGGAGCGGT
GCTTCTCCTTGCGCATGAAGAGTACACTCACCAGCCGCGGGCGCACCCTCAACCTCAAGGCGGCCACCTG
GAAGGTGCTGAACTGCTCTGGACATATGAGGGCCTACAAGCCACCTGCGCAGACTTCTCCAGCTGGGAGC
CCTGACTCAGAGCCCCCGCTGCAGTGCCTGGTGCTCATCTGCGAAGCCATCCCCCACCCAGGCAGCCTGG
AGCCCCCACTGGGCCGAGGGGCCTTCCTCAGCCGCCACAGCCTGGACATGAAGTTCACCTACTGTGACGA
CAGGATTGCAGAAGTGGCTGGCTATAGTCCCGATGACCTGATCGGCTGTTCCGCCTACGAGTACATCCAC
GCGCTGGACTCCGATGCGGTCAGCAAGAGCATCCACACCTTGCTGAGCAAGGGCCAGGCAGTAACAGGGC
AGTATCGCTTCCTGGCCCGGAGTGGTGGCTACCTGTGGACCCAGACCCAGGCCACAGTGGTGTCAGGGGG
ACGGGGCCCCCAGTCGGAGAGTATCGTCTGTGTCCATTTTTTAATCAGCCAGGTGGAAGAGACCGGAGTG
GTGCTGTCCCTGGAGCAAACGGAGCAACACTCTCGCAGACCCATTCAGCGGGGCGCCCCCTCTCAGAAGG
ACACCCCTAACCCTGGGGACAGCCTTGACACCCCTGGCCCCCGGATCCTTGCCTTCCTGCACCCGCCTTC
CCTGAGCGAGGCTGCCCTGGCCGCTGACCCCCGCCGTTTCTGCAGCCCTGACCTCCGTCGCCTCCTGGGA
CCCATCCTGGATGGGGCTTCAGTAGCAGCCACTCCCAGCACCCCGCTGGCCACACGGCACCCCCAAAGTC
CTCTTTCGGCTGATCTCCCAGATGAACTACCTGTGGGCACCGAGAATGTGCACAGACTCTTCACCTCCGG
GAAAGACACTGAGGCAGTGGAGACAGATTTAGATATAGCTCAGGATGCTGATGCTCTGGATTTGGAGATG
CTGGCCCCCTACATCTCCATGGATGATGACTTCCAGCTCAACGCCAGCGAGCAGCTACCCAGGGCCTACC
ACAGACCTCTGGGGGCTGTCCCCCGGCCCCGTGCTCGGAGCTTCCATGGCCTGTCACCTCCAGCCCTTGA
GCCCTCCCTGCTACCCCGCTGGGGGAGTGACCCCCGGCTGAGCTGCTCCAGCCCTTCCAGAGGGGACCCC
TCAGCATCCTCTCCCATGGCTGGGGCTCGGAAGAGGACCCTGGCCCAGAGCTCAGAGGACGAGGACGAGG
GAGTGGAGCTGCTGGGAGTGAGACCTCCCAAAAGGTCCCCCAGCCCAGAACACGAAAACTTTCTGCTCTT
TCCTCTCAGCCTGAGTTTCCTTCTGACAGGAGGACCAGCCCCAGGGAGCCTGCAGGACCCCAGCACCCCA
CTCCTGAACCTGAATGAGCCCCTGGGCCTGGGCCCCTCACTGCTCTCTCCGTACTCAGACGAGGACACTA
CCCAGCCCGGGGGCCCCTTCCAGCCAAGGGCAGGCTCAGCCCAGGCTGACTAGTAATGAACTAGTCCGTA
ACTTGAAAGTATTTCGATTTCTTGGCTTTATATATCTTGTGGAAAGGACGATTCAGACGTTTCGCGCCTG
GAGCT
