>Addgene plasmid #142141 | TFORF0003 | depositor partial sequence | sequence record 278562 | Barcode
TTCAGACGTTTCGCGCCTGGAGCT
